Addgene plasmid #70015: pTC151
Purpose: TALENs targeting ANT1 locus, donor molecule with 5' homology arm-Pnos:NptII-35S:ANT13' homology arm as a non-replicating, mutant version of the Gemini Viral Replicon
Depositing lab: Daniel Voytas. Depositing organization: University of Minnesota. Publication: High-frequency, precise modification of the tomato genome. Cermak T, Baltes NJ, Cegan R, Zhang Y, Voytas DF. Genome Biol. 2015 Nov 6;16(1):232. doi: 10.1186/s13059-015-0796-9. PubMed 26541286.
Backbone
  Vector backbone: pLSLR
  Backbone manufacturer: n/a
  Total vector size (bp): 18487
  Vector type: Plant Expression, TALEN
  Selectable markers: kanamycin
Growth in bacteria
  Bacterial resistance: Kanamycin, 50 μg/mL
  Growth temperature: 37°C
  Growth strain: NEB Stable
  Copy number: High Copy
Gene/Insert
  Gene/Insert name: Nuclease (TALENs) + Donor + GVR
  Species: Solanum lycopersicum
  Insert size (bp): 12254
Terms and licenses: Academic/Nonprofit Terms; Industry Terms: Not Available to Industry
How to cite: pTC151 was a gift from Daniel Voytas (Addgene plasmid # 70015 ; http://n2t.net/addgene:70015 ; RRID:Addgene_70015)
