[The description below was written by a language model from this plasmid's Addgene catalogue record and pLannotate feature annotations shown in this document.]
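Description:
pTC151 is an 18.5 kb Agrobacterium binary (T-DNA) vector built on the pLSLR backbone for gene targeting at the tomato (Solanum lycopersicum) ANT1 locus. Outside the T-DNA borders it carries the pVS1 oriV with RepA and StaA for replication and stable maintenance in Agrobacterium. For propagation in E. coli it has a ColE1/pBR322-type high-copy origin with the bom mobilisation site, plus a bacterial aphA-3 kanamycin resistance gene.

Between the nopaline-type left and right border repeats lie two functional modules. The first is a nuclease cassette in which a CaMV 35S promoter drives a single transcript encoding two TALEN monomers. Each monomer consists of a FLAG epitope tag, TAL effector N- and C-terminal scaffold regions (annotated by homology to AvrXa10/AvrBs3) flanking a long unannotated stretch that presumably holds the repeat array, and a FokI cleavage domain. The two monomers are separated by a P2A peptide, and the transcript ends at the Arabidopsis HSP18.2 terminator. FokI must dimerise to cut, so the pair produces a double-strand break at the ANT1 target.

The second module is the donor template. According to the record, it has a 5' homology arm, a NOS promoter–NptII cassette with a CaMV polyadenylation signal for kanamycin selection in plants, and a second 35S promoter placed directly upstream of ANT1 sequence serving as the 3' homology arm. That sequence is annotated by similarity to Arabidopsis MYB113/MYB114, which are transcription activators. Correct homologous recombination would therefore insert the selectable marker and put endogenous ANT1 under 35S control.

A bean yellow dwarf virus fragment is detected near the left border, but the record describes this construct as a mutant, non-replicating version of the geminiviral replicon. This suggests it serves as a conventional T-DNA comparison for replicating donor vectors.
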