Features (pLannotate 1.2.2; 28 found; start..end, strand, type, name):
      1..25      +  misc_feature   LB T-DNA repeat: left border repeat from nopaline C58 T-DNA
    403..459     +  CDS            MP_BEYDV (fragment): Protein inferred from homology: Swiss-Prot protein existence level 3. Involved in the viral transport within, and between cells. From Bean yellow dwarf virus (BeYDV).
    956..1297    +  promoter       CaMV 35S promoter: strong constitutive promoter from cauliflower mosaic virus
   1377..1400    +  CDS            3xFLAG (fragment): three tandem FLAG® epitope tags
   1398..1964    +  CDS            avrXa10 (fragment): AVX10_XANOO - Experimental evidence at protein level: Swiss-Prot protein existence level 1. Avirulence protein. Induces the hypersensitive response (HR)in rice plants carrying the resistance gene Xa10. Activity depends on the presence of the core repeat domains; replacement with repeat domains from other proteins (AvrBs3 of X.euvesicatoria (AC P14727) or AvrXa7 of this organism) does not elicit the HR. Probably acts as a transcription factor in its host plant (rice) to induce plant resistance or disease. From Xanthomonas oryzae pv. oryzae.
   3963..4151    +  CDS            avrXa10 (fragment): AVX10_XANOO - Experimental evidence at protein level: Swiss-Prot protein existence level 1. Avirulence protein. Induces the hypersensitive response (HR)in rice plants carrying the resistance gene Xa10. Activity depends on the presence of the core repeat domains; replacement with repeat domains from other proteins (AvrBs3 of X.euvesicatoria (AC P14727) or AvrXa7 of this organism) does not elicit the HR. Probably acts as a transcription factor in its host plant (rice) to induce plant resistance or disease. From Xanthomonas oryzae pv. oryzae.
   4158..4745    +  CDS            fokIR (fragment): T2F1_PLAOK - Also known as rfoKI. Experimental evidence at protein level: Swiss-Prot protein existence level 1. Recognizes the double-stranded sequence 5'-GGATG-3'/3'-CATCC- 5' and cleaves respectively 14 bases after G-1 and 13 bases before C-1. From Planomicrobium okeanokoites (Planococcus okeanokoites) (Flavobacterium okeanokoites).
   4761..4810    +  CDS            P2A (fragment): 2A peptide from porcine teschovirus-1 polyprotein Eukaryotic ribosomes fail to insert a peptide bond between the Gly and Pro residues, yielding separate polypeptides.
   4821..4886    +  CDS            3xFLAG: three tandem FLAG® epitope tags, followed by an enterokinase cleavage site
   4884..5450    +  CDS            avrXa10 (fragment): AVX10_XANOO - Experimental evidence at protein level: Swiss-Prot protein existence level 1. Avirulence protein. Induces the hypersensitive response (HR)in rice plants carrying the resistance gene Xa10. Activity depends on the presence of the core repeat domains; replacement with repeat domains from other proteins (AvrBs3 of X.euvesicatoria (AC P14727) or AvrXa7 of this organism) does not elicit the HR. Probably acts as a transcription factor in its host plant (rice) to induce plant resistance or disease. From Xanthomonas oryzae pv. oryzae.
   7449..7655    +  CDS            avrBs3 (fragment): AVRB3_XANEU - Experimental evidence at protein level: Swiss-Prot protein existence level 1. Avirulence protein. Acts as a transcription factor in C.annuum plants. In susceptible plants lacking the Bs3 resistance gene induces expression of a number of genes, including genes homologous to a family of auxin-induced genes, alpha-expansin genes, pectate lyase, anthocyanidin glucoside rhamnosyl transferase and at least one transcription factor, UPA20. Their expression leads to plant hypertrophy in mesophyll cells, probably mainly mediated by UPA20 (PubMed:17962565). In resistant plants induces the h
   7644..8231    +  CDS            FokI cleavage domain: nonspecific DNA cleavage domain of the FokI endonuclease (Li et al., 1992) must dimerize to be catalytically active
   8245..8493    +  terminator     HSP terminator: efficient transcription terminator from the Arabidopsis thaliana heat shock protein 18.2 gene (Nagaya et al., 2010)
   9664..9847    +  promoter       NOS promoter: nopaline synthase promoter NOS promoter
   9910..10702   +  CDS            NeoR/KanR (fragment): aminoglycoside phosphotransferase from Tn5; aph(3')-II (or nptII); confers resistance to neomycin, kanamycin, and G418 (Geneticin®)
  10728..10902   +  polyA_signal   CaMV poly(A) signal: cauliflower mosaic virus polyadenylation signal
  11113..11454   +  promoter       CaMV 35S promoter: strong constitutive promoter from cauliflower mosaic virus
  11519..11857   +  CDS            MYB114 (fragment): MY114_ARATH - Experimental evidence at protein level: Swiss-Prot protein existence level 1. Transcription activator, when associated with BHLH002/EGL3/MYC146, BHLH012/MYC1, or BHLH042/TT8. From Arabidopsis thaliana (Mouse-ear cress).
  11946..12173   +  CDS            MYB113 (fragment): MY113_ARATH - Experimental evidence at protein level: Swiss-Prot protein existence level 1. Transcription activator, when associated with BHLH002/EGL3/MYC146, BHLH012/MYC1, or BHLH042/TT8. From Arabidopsis thaliana (Mouse-ear cress).
  12210..12234   +  misc_feature   RB T-DNA repeat: right border repeat from nopaline C58 T-DNA
  12573..12974   +  CDS            Y4CG_SINFN (fragment): Protein inferred from homology: Swiss-Prot protein existence level 3. From Sinorhizobium fredii (strain NBRC 101917 / NGR234).
  13534..14163   +  CDS            pVS1 StaA: stability protein from the Pseudomonas plasmid pVS1 (Heeb et al., 2000)
  14596..15664   +  CDS            pVS1 RepA (fragment): replication protein from the Pseudomonas plasmid pVS1 (Heeb et al., 2000)
  15730..15924   +  rep_origin     pVS1 oriV: origin of replication for the Pseudomonas plasmid pVS1 (Heeb et al., 2000)
  16127..16166   +  CDS            rop (fragment): Rop protein, which maintains plasmids at low copy number; rop
  16268..16408   +  misc_feature   bom: basis of mobility region from pBR322
  16594..17182   -  rep_origin     ori: high-copy-number ColE1/pMB1/pBR322/pUC origin of replication
  17269..18063   -  CDS            KanR: aminoglycoside phosphotransferase; aphA-3; confers resistance to kanamycin
>Addgene plasmid #70015 | pTC151 | depositor full sequence | sequence record 124553 | pTC151 sequence 18487 bps
TGGCAGGATATATTGTGGTGTAAACAAATTGACGCTTAGACAACTTAATAACACATTGCGGACGTTTTTA
ATGTAGAGCTCAAAGTTTAACGCGTTAGCAGAAGGCATGTTGTTGTGACTCCGAGGGGTTGCCTCAAACT
CTATCTTATAACCGGCGTGGAGGCATGGAGGCAGGGGTATTTTGGTCATTTTAATAGATAGTGGAAAATG
ACGTGGAATTTACTTAAAGACGAAGTCTTTGCGACAAGGGGGGGCCCACGCCGAATTTAATATTACCGGC
GTGGCCCCCCCTTATCGCGAGTGCTTTAGCACGAGCGGTCCAGATTTAAAGTAGAAAATTTCCCGCCCAC
TAGGGTTAAAGGTGTTCACACTATAAAAGCATATACGATGTGATGGTATTTGATGGAGCGTATATTGTAT
CAGGTATTTCCGTTGGATACGAATTATTCGTACGACCCTCGGCGCGCCAGATTTGCCTTTTCAATTTCAG
AAAGAATGCTAACCCACAGATGGTTAGAGAGGCTTACGCAGCAGGTATCATCAAGACGATCTACCCGAGC
AATAATCTCCAGGAAATCAAATACCTTCCCAAGAAGGTTAAAGATGCAGTCAAAAGATTCAGGACTAACT
GCATCAAGAACACAGAGAAAGATATATTTCTCAAGATCAGAAGTACTATTCCAGTATGGACGATTCAAGG
CTTGCTTCACAAACCAAGGCAAGTAATAGAGATTGGAGTCTCTAAAAAGGTAGTTCCCACTGAATCAAAG
GCCATGGAGTCAAAGATTCAAATAGAGGACCTAACAGAACTCGCCGTAAAGACTGGCGAACAGTTCATAC
AGAGTCTCTTACGACTCAATGACAAGAAGAAAATCTTCGTCAACATGGTGGAGCACGACACACTTGTCTA
CTCCAAAAATATCAAAGATACAGTCTCAGAAGACCAAAGGGCAATTGAGACTTTTCAACAAAGGGTAATA
TCCGGAAACCTCCTCGGATTCCATTGCCCAGCTATCTGTCACTTTATTGTGAAGATAGTGGAAAAGGAAG
GTGGCTCCTACAAATGCCATCATTGCGATAAAGGAAAGGCCATCGTTGAAGATGCCTCTGCCGACAGTGG
TCCCAAAGATGGACCCCCACCCACGAGGAGCATCGTGGAAAAAGAAGACGTTCCAACCACGTCTTCAAAG
CAAGTGGATTGATGTGATATCTCCACTGACGTAAGGGATGACGCACAATCCCACTATCCTTCGCAAGACC
CTTCCTCTATATAAGGAAGTTCATTTCATTTGGAGAGAACACGGGGGACTCCTGCAGGAAAAATGGCTTC
CTCCGATTATAAGGATCACGATGGCGACTACAAGGACCACGATATTGACTACAAAGACGATGACGATAAA
ATGGCTCCTAAGAAAAAGCGCAAAGTCGGTATCCATGGCGTTCCCTCTAGAATGGTGGATCTACGCACGC
TCGGCTACAGTCAGCAGCAGCAAGAGAAGATCAAACCGAAGGTGCGTTCGACAGTGGCGCAGCACCACGA
GGCACTGGTGGGCCATGGGTTTACACACGCGCACATCGTTGCGCTCAGCCAACACCCGGCAGCGTTAGGG
ACCGTCGCTGTCACGTATCAGCACATAATCACGGCGTTGCCAGAGGCGACACACGAAGACATCGTTGGCG
TCGGCAAACAGTGGTCCGGCGCACGCGCCCTGGAGGCCTTGCTCACGGATGCGGGGGAGTTGAGAGGTCC
GCCGTTACAGTTGGACACAGGCCAACTTGTGAAGATTGCAAAACGTGGCGGCGTGACCGCAATGGAGGCA
GTGCATGCCAGCAGGAATGCGTTAACAGGTGCCCCCCTGAACCTGACCCCGGACCAAGTGGTGGCTATCG
CCAGCAACATTGGCGGCAAGCAAGCGCTCGAAACGGTGCAGCGGCTGTTGCCGGTGCTGTGCCAGGACCA
TGGCCTGACCCCGGACCAAGTGGTGGCTATCGCCAGCAACAATGGCGGCAAGCAAGCGCTCGAAACGGTG
CAGCGGCTGTTGCCGGTGCTGTGCCAGGACCATGGCCTGACCCCGGACCAAGTGGTGGCTATCGCCAGCA
ACGGTGGCGGCAAGCAAGCGCTCGAAACGGTGCAGCGGCTGTTGCCGGTGCTGTGCCAGGACCATGGCCT
GACCCCGGACCAAGTGGTGGCTATCGCCAGCAACGGTGGCGGCAAGCAAGCGCTCGAAACGGTGCAGCGG
CTGTTGCCGGTGCTGTGCCAGGACCATGGCCTGACCCCGGACCAAGTGGTGGCTATCGCCAGCAACATTG
GCGGCAAGCAAGCGCTCGAAACGGTGCAGCGGCTGTTGCCGGTGCTGTGCCAGGACCATGGCCTGACTCC
GGACCAAGTGGTGGCTATCGCCAGCCACGATGGCGGCAAGCAAGCGCTCGAAACGGTGCAGCGGCTGTTG
CCGGTGCTGTGCCAGGACCATGGCCTGACCCCGGACCAAGTGGTGGCTATCGCCAGCAACATTGGCGGCA
AGCAAGCGCTCGAAACGGTGCAGCGGCTGTTGCCGGTGCTGTGCCAGGACCATGGCCTGACCCCGGACCA
AGTGGTGGCTATCGCCAGCAACATTGGCGGCAAGCAAGCGCTCGAAACGGTGCAGCGGCTGTTGCCGGTG
CTGTGCCAGGACCATGGCCTGACCCCGGACCAAGTGGTGGCTATCGCCAGCAACGGTGGCGGCAAGCAAG
CGCTCGAAACGGTGCAGCGGCTGTTGCCGGTGCTGTGCCAGGACCATGGCCTGACCCCGGACCAAGTGGT
GGCTATCGCCAGCAACGGTGGCGGCAAGCAAGCGCTCGAAACGGTGCAGCGGCTGTTGCCGGTGCTGTGC
CAGGACCATGGCCTGACCCCGGACCAAGTGGTGGCTATCGCCAGCAACGGTGGCGGCAAGCAAGCGCTCG
AAACGGTGCAGCGGCTGTTGCCGGTGCTGTGCCAGGACCATGGCCTGACCCCGGACCAAGTGGTGGCTAT
CGCCAGCAACATTGGCGGCAAGCAAGCGCTCGAAACGGTGCAGCGGCTGTTGCCGGTGCTGTGCCAGGAC
CATGGCCTGACCCCGGACCAAGTGGTGGCTATCGCCAGCAACATTGGCGGCAAGCAAGCGCTCGAAACGG
TGCAGCGGCTGTTGCCGGTGCTGTGCCAGGACCATGGCCTGACCCCGGACCAAGTGGTGGCTATCGCCAG
CAACGGTGGCGGCAAGCAAGCGCTCGAAACGGTGCAGCGGCTGTTGCCGGTGCTGTGCCAGGACCATGGC
CTGACCCCGGACCAAGTGGTGGCTATCGCCAGCAACATTGGCGGCAAGCAAGCGCTCGAAACGGTGCAGC
GGCTGTTGCCGGTGCTGTGCCAGGACCATGGCCTGACTCCGGACCAAGTGGTGGCTATCGCCAGCCACGA
TGGCGGCAAGCAAGCGCTCGAAACGGTGCAGCGGCTGTTGCCGGTGCTGTGCCAGGACCATGGCCTGACC
CCGGACCAAGTGGTGGCTATCGCCAGCAACATTGGCGGCAAGCAAGCGCTCGAAACGGTGCAGCGGCTGT
TGCCGGTGCTGTGCCAGGACCATGGCCTGACTCCGGACCAAGTGGTGGCTATCGCCAGCCACGATGGCGG
CAAGCAAGCGCTCGAAACGGTGCAGCGGCTGTTGCCGGTGCTGTGCCAGGACCATGGCCTGACTCCGGAC
CAAGTGGTGGCTATCGCCAGCCACGATGGCGGCAAGCAAGCGCTCGAAACGGTGCAGCGGCTGTTGCCGG
TGCTGTGCCAGGACCATGGCCTGACCCCGGACCAAGTGGTGGCTATCGCCAGCAACGGTGGCGGCAAGCA
AGCGCTCGAAACGGTGCAGCGGCTGTTGCCGGTGCTGTGCCAGGACCATGGCCTGACCCCGGACCAAGTG
GTGGCTATCGCCAGCAACGGTGGCGGCAAGCAAGCGCTCGAAAGCATTGTGGCCCAGCTGAGCCGGCCTG
ATCCGGCGTTGGCCGCGTTGACCAACGACCACCTCGTCGCCTTGGCCTGCCTCGGCGGACGTCCTGCCAT
GGATGCAGTGAAAAAGGGATTGCCGCACGCGCCGGAATTGATCAGAAGAGTCAATCGCCGTATTGGCGAA
CGCACGTCCCATCGCGTTGCCGGATCCCAGCTGGTGAAGTCCGAGCTGGAAGAAAAAAAGAGCGAGCTGC
GCCACAAGCTCAAGTACGTGCCCCACGAGTACATCGAGCTGATCGAGATCGCCCGCAACAGCACCCAAGA
CCGCATCCTGGAGATGAAAGTGATGGAGTTCTTCATGAAGGTGTACGGCTACCGCGGCAAGCACCTGGGC
GGCTCCCGCAAGCCCGATGGCGCCATCTACACCGTGGGCTCCCCCATCGACTATGGCGTCATTGTCGACA
CCAAGGCCTACTCCGGCGGCTACAACTTACCCATCGGTCAGGCCGACGAGATGCAACGCTACGTGAAGGA
GAACCAGACCCGCAATAAGCACATTAATCCCAACGAGTGGTGGAAGGTGTACCCCTCCTCCGTGACCGAG
TTCAAATTCCTGTTCGTGTCCGGCCACTTCAAGGGCAATTATAAGGCCCAACTGACCCGCCTGAACCGCA
AGACCAACTGCAACGGCGCCGTGCTGTCCGTGGAGGAACTGCTGATCGGCGGCGAGATGATCAAGGCTGG
TACCCTGACCCTGGAAGAGGTGCGCCGCAAGTTCAACAATGGTGAAATCAATTTCAGGTCCGGAAGCGGC
GCCACGAACTTCTCTCTGTTAAAGCAAGCAGGTGACGTGGAAGAAAACCCAGGGCCCATGGACTACAAAG
ACCATGACGGTGATTATAAAGATCATGACATCGATTACAAGGATGACGATGACAAGATGGCCCCCAAGAA
GAAGAGGAAGGTGGGCATTCACGGGGTGCCGGCTAGCATGGTGGATCTACGCACGCTCGGCTACAGTCAG
CAGCAGCAAGAGAAGATCAAACCGAAGGTGCGTTCGACAGTGGCGCAGCACCACGAGGCACTGGTGGGCC
ATGGGTTTACACACGCGCACATCGTTGCGCTCAGCCAACACCCGGCAGCGTTAGGGACCGTCGCTGTCAC
GTATCAGCACATAATCACGGCGTTGCCAGAGGCGACACACGAAGACATCGTTGGCGTCGGCAAACAGTGG
TCCGGCGCACGCGCCCTGGAGGCCTTGCTCACGGATGCGGGGGAGTTGAGAGGTCCGCCGTTACAGTTGG
ACACAGGCCAACTTGTGAAGATTGCAAAACGTGGCGGCGTGACCGCAATGGAGGCAGTGCATGCATCGCG
CAATGCACTGACGGGTGCCCCCCTGAACCTGACCCCGGACCAAGTGGTGGCTATCGCCAGCAACGGTGGC
GGCAAGCAAGCGCTCGAAACGGTGCAGCGGCTGTTGCCGGTGCTGTGCCAGGACCATGGCCTGACCCCGG
ACCAAGTGGTGGCTATCGCCAGCAACGGTGGCGGCAAGCAAGCGCTCGAAACGGTGCAGCGGCTGTTGCC
GGTGCTGTGCCAGGACCATGGCCTGACCCCGGACCAAGTGGTGGCTATCGCCAGCAACGGTGGCGGCAAG
CAAGCGCTCGAAACGGTGCAGCGGCTGTTGCCGGTGCTGTGCCAGGACCATGGCCTGACCCCGGACCAAG
TGGTGGCTATCGCCAGCAACGGTGGCGGCAAGCAAGCGCTCGAAACGGTGCAGCGGCTGTTGCCGGTGCT
GTGCCAGGACCATGGCCTGACCCCGGACCAAGTGGTGGCTATCGCCAGCAACATTGGCGGCAAGCAAGCG
CTCGAAACGGTGCAGCGGCTGTTGCCGGTGCTGTGCCAGGACCATGGCCTGACCCCGGACCAAGTGGTGG
CTATCGCCAGCAACGGTGGCGGCAAGCAAGCGCTCGAAACGGTGCAGCGGCTGTTGCCGGTGCTGTGCCA
GGACCATGGCCTGACCCCGGACCAAGTGGTGGCTATCGCCAGCAACGGTGGCGGCAAGCAAGCGCTCGAA
ACGGTGCAGCGGCTGTTGCCGGTGCTGTGCCAGGACCATGGCCTGACCCCGGACCAAGTGGTGGCTATCG
CCAGCAACAATGGCGGCAAGCAAGCGCTCGAAACGGTGCAGCGGCTGTTGCCGGTGCTGTGCCAGGACCA
TGGCCTGACCCCGGACCAAGTGGTGGCTATCGCCAGCAACGGTGGCGGCAAGCAAGCGCTCGAAACGGTG
CAGCGGCTGTTGCCGGTGCTGTGCCAGGACCATGGCCTGACTCCGGACCAAGTGGTGGCTATCGCCAGCC
ACGATGGCGGCAAGCAAGCGCTCGAAACGGTGCAGCGGCTGTTGCCGGTGCTGTGCCAGGACCATGGCCT
GACCCCGGACCAAGTGGTGGCTATCGCCAGCAACGGTGGCGGCAAGCAAGCGCTCGAAACGGTGCAGCGG
CTGTTGCCGGTGCTGTGCCAGGACCATGGCCTGACCCCGGACCAAGTGGTGGCTATCGCCAGCAACATTG
GCGGCAAGCAAGCGCTCGAAACGGTGCAGCGGCTGTTGCCGGTGCTGTGCCAGGACCATGGCCTGACCCC
GGACCAAGTGGTGGCTATCGCCAGCAACGGTGGCGGCAAGCAAGCGCTCGAAACGGTGCAGCGGCTGTTG
CCGGTGCTGTGCCAGGACCATGGCCTGACCCCGGACCAAGTGGTGGCTATCGCCAGCAACATTGGCGGCA
AGCAAGCGCTCGAAACGGTGCAGCGGCTGTTGCCGGTGCTGTGCCAGGACCATGGCCTGACCCCGGACCA
AGTGGTGGCTATCGCCAGCAACGGTGGCGGCAAGCAAGCGCTCGAAACGGTGCAGCGGCTGTTGCCGGTG
CTGTGCCAGGACCATGGCCTGACCCCGGACCAAGTGGTGGCTATCGCCAGCAACATTGGCGGCAAGCAAG
CGCTCGAAACGGTGCAGCGGCTGTTGCCGGTGCTGTGCCAGGACCATGGCCTGACCCCGGACCAAGTGGT
GGCTATCGCCAGCAACGGTGGCGGCAAGCAAGCGCTCGAAACGGTGCAGCGGCTGTTGCCGGTGCTGTGC
CAGGACCATGGCCTGACCCCGGACCAAGTGGTGGCTATCGCCAGCAACATTGGCGGCAAGCAAGCGCTCG
AAACGGTGCAGCGGCTGTTGCCGGTGCTGTGCCAGGACCATGGCCTGACTCCGGACCAAGTGGTGGCTAT
CGCCAGCCACGATGGCGGCAAGCAAGCGCTCGAAACGGTGCAGCGGCTGTTGCCGGTGCTGTGCCAGGAC
CATGGCCTGACCCCGGACCAAGTGGTGGCTATCGCCAGCAACGGTGGCGGCAAGCAAGCGCTCGAAACGG
TGCAGCGGCTGTTGCCGGTGCTGTGCCAGGACCATGGCCTGACCCCGGACCAAGTGGTGGCTATCGCCAG
CAACGGTGGCGGCAAGCAAGCGCTCGAAAGCATTGTGGCCCAGCTGAGCCGGCCTGATCCGGCGTTGGCC
GCGTTGACCAACGATCATCTGGTGGCACTCGCGTGCCTCGGCGGACGTCCTGCCATGGATGCAGTGAAAA
AGGGATTGCCGCACGCGCCGGAATTGATCAGAAGAGTCAATCGCCGTATTGGCGAACGCACGTCCCATCG
CGTTGCCAGATCTCAACTAGTCAAAAGTGAACTGGAGGAGAAGAAATCTGAACTTCGTCATAAATTGAAA
TATGTGCCTCATGAATATATTGAATTAATTGAAATTGCCAGAAATTCCACTCAGGATAGAATTCTTGAAA
TGAAGGTAATGGAATTTTTTATGAAAGTTTATGGATATAGAGGTAAACATTTGGGTGGATCAAGGAAACC
GGACGGAGCAATTTATACTGTCGGATCTCCTATTGATTACGGTGTGATCGTGGATACTAAAGCTTATAGC
GGAGGTTATAATCTGCCAATTGGCCAAGCAGATGAAATGGAGCGATATGTCGAAGAAAATCAAACACGAG
ACAAACATCTCAACCCTAATGAATGGTGGAAAGTCTATCCATCTTCTGTAACGGAATTTAAGTTTTTATT
TGTGAGTGGTCACTTTAAAGGAAACTACAAAGCTCAGCTTACACGATTAAATCATATCACTAATTGTAAT
GGAGCTGTTCTTAGTGTAGAAGAGCTTTTAATTGGTGGAGAAATGATTAAAGCCGGCACATTAACCTTAG
AGGAAGTGAGGCGGAAATTTAATAACGGCGAGATAAACTTTTAATAGCTCGAGATATGAAGATGAAGATG
AAATATTTGGTGTGTCAAATAAAAAGCTTGTGTGCTTAAGTTTGTGTTTTTTTCTTGGCTTGTTGTGTTA
TGAATTTGTGGCTTTTTCTAATATTAAATGAATGTAAGATCACATTATAATGAATAAACAAATGTTTCTA
TAATCCATTGTGAATGTTTTGTTGGATCTCTTCTGCAGCATATAACTACTGTATGTGCTATGGTATGGAC
TATGGAATATGATTAAAGATAAGGAGCTTTGGGTACGTCACGTGGCTCGAGCGCGTAGTCCTCGGTAACC
ACAACACTTGTCGGTGAGATTATTTAATGCTGATTAGATTAGACAAAAATTAATTAGTTTTGAGTAGTGG
CGTAAGTGTAAATAATTAGTCTCTTTTTTAACTTAGAAAATAGTTTAATCCTTAGTATAAATAGTCAAAA
TCACTGGAATGAAAAACAGTTTTTAATTTTTCCAAATTTGATTCTGATACCATGTTAAATTCGTGGTTCA
AAATCACTGCAATGAAAAGAGCAATATTGTTTAACTTTTTTTAGGAAAATCGAATTGATTTATAGTCAGT
TGATATAGAGTGAATACATAAGGAACATATACAGTTGATACAATTGTATAATTCGTTCATACACTTAATA
CAAAGTGAACCCACAAGGAACATATACACTTAATATAATTGTATTCCTTGATACAAACCAATTTTGTTCG
TGTCTCTACTCTCTATTTCAATTTCGCTTGACTCTTTACTTTTTCTAATATGTAGCTATAAATCGTAATT
AAACAATACTATATCTCTAAATCTCTTATTAAGCTCAAACTATGGTCATATTCGAAAAAATCCTTTTAAA
TATTGGTCCCCTCTCACGATTAATGATAGTTATAACTAACATTCAAATTTTAGTTGTACTTGACATCTAA
AACTTAAAAAATAGTACAAGTTAACTTTTTCTTTTTTTTAAAAAAAGGAAATACTTGTATTTATTTTTTT
AATATATAGTTATATTTTTGGTTATTTGAAAATACTTGATCTGTCATGTATGCTCAGTTAAATATCGTCA
CATTATAGAGAAAAAAGTAATAGGAGAAAAAAATTAAAAATTATTTCGAAAAATCAAAATTTTTTTTTGA
TTGAAATGAAAGATGGGTTTCCCAATCGAGGCTGGCAGGATAGGTACATTGGGAAATTTGGATTTGTGTG
TTGAAAATGATTGTTCAATTTGGCTTTTATAACATTTGTCGTTTATAATTTGTAGAAGGCTCTCTACAAG
TTGGACTGAAGGCGGGAAACGACAATCTGATCATGAGCGGAGAATTAAGGGAGTCACGTTATGACCCCCG
CCGATGACGCGGGACAAGCCGTTTTACGTTTGGAACTGACAGAACCGCAACGTTGAAGGAGCCACTCAGC
CGCGGGTTTCTGGAGTTTAATGAGCTAAGCACATACGTCAGAAACCATTATTGCGCGTTCAAAAGTCGCC
TAAGGTCACTATCAGCTAGCAAATATTTCTTGTCAAAAATGCTCCACTGACGTTCCATAAATTCCCCTCG
GTATCCAATTAGAGTCTCATATTCACTCTCAATCCAAATAATCTGCACCGGATCCGCTAGAGGATCTCGA
CCTGCAAGATCCCGGGGGGCAATGAGATCCTAGGATGGGGATTGAACAAGATGGATTGCACGCAGGTTCT
CCGGCCGCTTGGGTGGAGAGGCTATTCGGCTATGACTGGGCACAACAGACAATCGGCTGCTCTGATGCCG
CCGTGTTCCGGCTGTCAGCGCAGGGGCGCCCGGTTCTTTTTGTCAAGACCGACCTGTCCGGTGCCCTGAA
TGAACTCCAGGACGAGGCAGCGCGGCTATCGTGGCTGGCCACGACGGGCGTTCCTTGCGCAGCTGTGCTC
GACGTTGTCACTGAAGCGGGAAGGGACTGGCTGCTATTGGGCGAAGTGCCGGGGCAGGATCTCCTGTCAT
CTCACCTTGCTCCTGCCGAGAAAGTATCCATCATGGCTGATGCAATGCGGCGGCTGCATACGCTTGATCC
GGCTACCTGCCCATTCGACCACCAAGCGAAACATCGCATCGAGCGAGCACGTACTCGGATGGAAGCCGGT
CTTGTCGATCAGGATGATCTGGACGAAGAGCATCAGGGGCTCGCGCCAGCCGAACTGTTCGCCAGGCTCA
AGGCGCGCATGCCCGACGGCGAGGATCTCGTCGTGACACATGGCGATGCCTGCTTGCCGAATATCATGGT
GGAAAATGGCCGCTTTTCTGGATTCATCGACTGTGGCCGGCTGGGTGTGGCGGACCGCTATCAGGACATA
GCGTTGGCTACCCGTGATATTGCTGAAGAGCTTGGCGGCGAATGGGCTGACCGCTTCCTCGTGCTTTACG
GTATCGCCGCTCCCGATTCGCAGCGCATCGCCTTCTATCGCCTTCTTGACGAGTTCTTCTGATTAATTAA
CGATCGACAAGCTCTATTTTCTCCATAATAATGTGTGAGTAGTTCCCAGATAAGGGAATTAGGGTTCCTA
TAGGGTTTCGCTCATGTGTTGAGCATATAAGAAACCCTTAGTATGTATTTGTATTTGTAAAATACTTCTA
TCAATAAAATTTCTAATTCCTAAAACCAAAATCCAGTACTAAAATCCAGATCCCCCGAATTAATTCGGCG
TTAATTCAGCATGGAGTCAAAGATTCAAATAGAGGACCTAACAGAACTCGCCGTAAAGACTGGCGAACAG
TTCATACAGAGTCTCTTACGACTCAATGACAAGAAGAAAATCTTCGTCAACATGGTGGAGCACGACACAC
TTGTCTACTCCAAAAATATCAAAGATACAGTCTCAGAAGACCAAAGGGCAATTGAGACTTTTCAACAAAG
GGTAATATCCGGAAACCTCCTCGGATTCCATTGCCCAGCTATCTGTCACTTTATTGTGAAGATAGTGGAA
AAGGAAGGTGGCTCCTACAAATGCCATCATTGCGATAAAGGAAAGGCCATCGTTGAAGATGCCTCTGCCG
ACAGTGGTCCCAAAGATGGACCCCCACCCACGAGGAGCATCGTGGAAAAAGAAGACGTTCCAACCACGTC
TTCAAAGCAAGTGGATTGATGTGATATCTCCACTGACGTAAGGGATGACGCACAATCCCACTATCCTTCG
CAAGACCCTTCCTCTATATAAGGAAGTTCATTTCATTTGGAGAGAACACGGGGGACTCTTGACAGTAGTA
TAATATATTATCAAATTATTATGAACAGTACATCTATGTCTTCATTGGGAGTGAGAAAAGGTTCATGGAC
TGATGAAGAAGATTTTCTTCTAAGAAAATGTATTGATAAGTATGGTGAAGGAAAATGGCATCTTGTTCCC
ATAAGAGCTGGTAACTATTAAATTAACTATCACGTTATTTTTATTTGTCTTTCTGTCTCATTTTATTTGA
CGTTATTACGAATATCATCTGAAAATGTACGTGCAGGTCTGAATAGATGTCGGAAAAGTTGTAGATTGAG
GTGGCTGAATTATCTAAGGCCACATATCAAGAGAGGTGACTTTGAACAAGATGAAGTGGATCTCATTTTG
AGGCTTCATAAGCTCTTAGGCAACAGGCATGCAAGTTTATGTTTTGACAAAATTTGATTAGTATATATTA
TATATACGTGTGACTATTTCATCTAAATGTTACGTTATTTTACGTAGATGGTCACTTATTGCTGGTAGAC
TTCCCGGAAGGACAGCTAACGATGTGAAAAACTATTGGAACACTAATCTTCTAAGGAAGTTAAATACTAC
TAAAATTGTTCCTCGCGAAAAGATTAACAATAAGTGTGGAGAAATTAGTACTAAGATTGAAATTATAAAA
CCTCAACGACGCAAGTATTTCTCAAGCACAATGAAGAATGTTACAAACAATAATGTAATTTTGGACGAGG
AGGAACATTGCATTTAAACTATCAGTGTTTGACAGGATATATTGGCGGGTAAACCTAAGAGAAAAGAGCG
TTTATTAGAATAACGGATATTTAAAAGGGCGTGAAAAGGTTTATCCGTTCGTCCATTTGTATGTGCATGC
CAACCACAGGGTTCCCCTCGGGATCAAAGTACTTTGATCCAACCCCTCCGCTGCTATAGTGCAGTCGGCT
TCTGACGTTCAGTGCAGCCGTCTTCTGAAAACGACATGTCGCACAAGTCCTAAGTTACGCGACAGGCTGC
CGCCCTGCCCTTTTCCTGGCGTTTTCTTGTCGCGTGTTTTAGTCGCATAAAGTAGAATACTTGCGACTAG
AACCGGAGACATTACGCCATGAACAAGAGCGCCGCCGCTGGCCTGCTGGGCTATGCCCGCGTCAGCACCG
ACGACCAGGACTTGACCAACCAACGGGCCGAACTGCACGCGGCCGGCTGCACCAAGCTGTTTTCCGAGAA
GATCACCGGCACCAGGCGCGACCGCCCGGAGCTGGCCAGGATGCTTGACCACCTACGCCCTGGCGACGTT
GTGACAGTGACCAGGCTAGACCGCCTGGCCCGCAGCACCCGCGACCTACTGGACATTGCCGAGCGCATCC
AGGAGGCCGGCGCGGGCCTGCGTAGCCTGGCAGAGCCGTGGGCCGACACCACCACGCCGGCCGGCCGCAT
GGTGTTGACCGTGTTCGCCGGCATTGCCGAGTTCGAGCGTTCCCTAATCATCGACCGCACCCGGAGCGGG
CGCGAGGCCGCCAAGGCCCGAGGCGTGAAGTTTGGCCCCCGCCCTACCCTCACCCCGGCACAGATCGCGC
ACGCCCGCGAGCTGATCGACCAGGAAGGCCGCACCGTGAAAGAGGCGGCTGCACTGCTTGGCGTGCATCG
CTCGACCCTGTACCGCGCACTTGAGCGCAGCGAGGAAGTGACGCCCACCGAGGCCAGGCGGCGCGGTGCC
TTCCGTGAGGACGCATTGACCGAGGCCGACGCCCTGGCGGCCGCCGAGAATGAACGCCAAGAGGAACAAG
CATGAAACCGCACCAGGACGGCCAGGACGAACCGTTTTTCATTACCGAAGAGATCGAGGCGGAGATGATC
GCGGCCGGGTACGTGTTCGAGCCGCCCGCGCACGGCTCAACCGTGCGGCTGCATGAAATCCTGGCCGGTT
TGTCTGATGCCAAGCTGGCGGCCTGGCCGGCCAGCTTGGCCGCTGAAGAAACCGAGCGCCGCCGTCTAAA
AAGGTGATGTGTATTTGAGTAAAACAGCTTGCGTCATGCGGTCGCTGCGTATATGATGCGATGAGTAAAT
AAACAAATACGCAAGGGGAACGCATGAAGGTTATCGCTGTACTTAACCAGAAAGGCGGGTCAGGCAAGAC
GACCATCGCAACCCATCTAGCCCGCGCCCTGCAACTCGCCGGGGCCGATGTTCTGTTAGTCGATTCCGAT
CCCCAGGGCAGTGCCCGCGATTGGGCGGCCGTGCGGGAAGATCAACCGCTAACCGTTGTCGGCATCGACC
GCCCGACGATTGACCGCGACGTGAAGGCCATCGGCCGGCGCGACTTCGTAGTGATCGACGGAGCGCCCCA
GGCGGCGGACTTGGCTGTGTCCGCGATCAAGGCAGCCGACTTCGTGCTGATTCCGGTGCAGCCAAGCCCT
TACGACATATGGGCCACCGCCGACCTGGTGGAGCTGGTTAAGCAGCGCATTGAGGTCACGGATGGAAGGC
TACAAGCGGCCTTTGTCGTGTCGCGGGCGATCAAAGGCACGCGCATCGGCGGTGAGGTTGCCGAGGCGCT
GGCCGGGTACGAGCTGCCCATTCTTGAGTCCCGTATCACGCAGCGCGTGAGCTACCCAGGCACTGCCGCC
GCCGGCACAACCGTTCTTGAATCAGAACCCGAGGGCGACGCTGCCCGCGAGGTCCAGGCGCTGGCCGCTG
AAATTAAATCAAAACTCATTTGAGTTAATGAGGTAAAGAGAAAATGAGCAAAAGCACAAACACGCTAAGT
GCCGGCCGTCCGAGCGCACGCAGCAGCAAGGCTGCAACGTTGGCCAGCCTGGCAGACACGCCAGCCATGA
AGCGGGTCAACTTTCAGTTGCCGGCGGAGGATCACACCAAGCTGAAGATGTACGCGGTACGCCAAGGCAA
GACCATTACCGAGCTGCTATCTGAATACATCGCGCAGCTACCAGAGTAAATGAGCAAATGAATAAATGAG
TAGATGAATTTTAGCGGCTAAAGGAGGCGGCATGGAAAATCAAGAACAACCAGGCACCGACGCCGTGGAA
TGCCCCATGTGTGGAGGAACGGGCGGTTGGCCAGGCGTAAGCGGCTGGGTTGTCTGCCGGCCCTGCAATG
GCACTGGAACCCCCAAGCCCGAGGAATCGGCGTGACGGTCGCAAACCATCCGGCCCGGTACAAATCGGCG
CGGCGCTGGGTGATGACCTGGTGGAGAAGTTGAAGGCCGCGCAGGCCGCCCAGCGGCAACGCATCGAGGC
AGAAGCACGCCCCGGTGAATCGTGGCAAGCGGCCGCTGATCGAATCCGCAAAGAATCCCGGCAACCGCCG
GCAGCCGGTGCGCCGTCGATTAGGAAGCCGCCCAAGGGCGACGAGCAACCAGATTTTTTCGTTCCGATGC
TCTATGACGTGGGCACCCGCGATAGTCGCAGCATCATGGACGTGGCCGTTTTCCGTCTGTCGAAGCGTGA
CCGACGAGCTGGCGAGGTGATCCGCTACGAGCTTCCAGACGGGCACGTAGAGGTTTCCGCAGGGCCGGCC
GGCATGGCCAGTGTGTGGGATTACGACCTGGTACTGATGGCGGTTTCCCATCTAACCGAATCCATGAACC
GATACCGGGAAGGGAAGGGAGACAAGCCCGGCCGCGTGTTCCGTCCACACGTTGCGGACGTACTCAAGTT
CTGCCGGCGAGCCGATGGCGGAAAGCAGAAAGACGACCTGGTAGAAACCTGCATTCGGTTAAACACCACG
CACGTTGCCATGCAGCGTACGAAGAAGGCCAAGAACGGCCGCCTGGTGACGGTATCCGAGGGTGAAGCCT
TGATTAGCCGCTACAAGATCGTAAAGAGCGAAACCGGGCGGCCGGAGTACATCGAGATCGAGCTAGCTGA
TTGGATGTACCGCGAGATCACAGAAGGCAAGAACCCGGACGTGCTGACGGTTCACCCCGATTACTTTTTG
ATCGATCCCGGCATCGGCCGTTTTCTCTACCGCCTGGCACGCCGCGCCGCAGGCAAGGCAGAAGCCAGAT
GGTTGTTCAAGACGATCTACGAACGCAGTGGCAGCGCCGGAGAGTTCAAGAAGTTCTGTTTCACCGTGCG
CAAGCTGATCGGGTCAAATGACCTGCCGGAGTACGATTTGAAGGAGGAGGCGGGGCAGGCTGGCCCGATC
CTAGTCATGCGCTACCGCAACCTGATCGAGGGCGAAGCATCCGCCGGTTCCTAATGTACGGAGCAGATGC
TAGGGCAAATTGCCCTAGCAGGGGAAAAAGGTCGAAAAGGCCTCTTTCCTGTGGATAGCACGTACATTGG
GAACCCAAAGCCGTACATTGGGAACCGGAACCCGTACATTGGGAACCCAAAGCCGTACATTGGGAACCGG
TCACACATGTAAGTGACTGATATAAAAGAGAAAAAAGGCGATTTTTCCGCCTAAAACTCTTTAAAACTTA
TTAAAACTCTTAAAACCCGCCTGGCCTGTGCATAACTGTCTGGCCAGCGCACAGCCGAAGAGCTGCAAAA
AGCGCCTACCCTTCGGTCGCTGCGCTCCCTACGCCCCGCCGCTTCGCGTCGGCCTATCGCGGCCGCTGGC
CGCTCAAAAATGGCTGGCCTACGGCCAGGCAATCTACCAGGGCGCGGACAAGCCGCGCCGTCGCCACTCG
ACCGCCGGCGCCCACATCAAGGCACCCTGCCTCGCGCGTTTCGGTGATGACGGTGAAAACCTCTGACACA
TGCAGCTCCCGGAAACGGTCACAGCTTGTCTGTAAGCGGATGCCGGGAGCAGACAAGCCCGTCAGGGCGC
GTCAGCGGGTGTTGGCGGGTGTCGGGGCGCAGCCATGACCCAGTCACGTAGCGATAGCGGAGTGTATACT
GGCTTAACTATGCGGCATCAGAGCAGATTGTACTGAGAGTGCACCATATGCGGTGTGAAATACCGCACAG
ATGCGTAAGGAGAAAATACCGCATCAGGCGCTCTTCCGCTTCCTCGCTCACTGACTCGCTGCGCTCGGTC
GTTCGGCTGCGGCGAGCGGTATCAGCTCACTCAAAGGCGGTAATACGGTTATCCACAGAATCAGGGGATA
ACGCAGGAAAGAACATGTGAGCAAAAGGCCAGCAAAAGGCCAGGAACCGTAAAAAGGCCGCGTTGCTGGC
GTTTTTCCATAGGCTCCGCCCCCCTGACGAGCATCACAAAAATCGACGCTCAAGTCAGAGGTGGCGAAAC
CCGACAGGACTATAAAGATACCAGGCGTTTCCCCCTGGAAGCTCCCTCGTGCGCTCTCCTGTTCCGACCC
TGCCGCTTACCGGATACCTGTCCGCCTTTCTCCCTTCGGGAAGCGTGGCGCTTTCTCATAGCTCACGCTG
TAGGTATCTCAGTTCGGTGTAGGTCGTTCGCTCCAAGCTGGGCTGTGTGCACGAACCCCCCGTTCAGCCC
GACCGCTGCGCCTTATCCGGTAACTATCGTCTTGAGTCCAACCCGGTAAGACACGACTTATCGCCACTGG
CAGCAGCCACTGGTAACAGGATTAGCAGAGCGAGGTATGTAGGCGGTGCTACAGAGTTCTTGAAGTGGTG
GCCTAACTACGGCTACACTAGAAGGACAGTATTTGGTATCTGCGCTCTGCTGAAGCCAGTTACCTTCGGA
AAAAGAGTTGGTAGCTCTTGATCCGGCAAACAAACCACCGCTGGTAGCGGTGGTTTTTTTGTTTGCAAGC
AGCAGATTACGCGCAGAAAAAAAGGATCTCAAGAAGATCCTTTGATCTTTTCTACGGGGTCTGACGCTCA
GTGGAACGAAAACTCACGTTAAGGGATTTTGGTCATGCATTCTAGGTACTAAAACAATTCATCCAGTAAA
ATATAATATTTTATTTTCTCCCAATCAGGCTTGATCCCCAGTAAGTCAAAAAATAGCTCGACATACTGTT
CTTCCCCGATATCCTCCCTGATCGACCGGACGCAGAAGGCAATGTCATACCACTTGTCCGCCCTGCCGCT
TCTCCCAAGATCAATAAAGCCACTTACTTTGCCATCTTTCACAAAGATGTTGCTGTCTCCCAGGTCGCCG
TGGGAAAAGACAAGTTCCTCTTCGGGCTTTTCCGTCTTTAAAAAATCATACAGCTCGCGCGGATCTTTAA
ATGGAGTGTCTTCTTCCCAGTTTTCGCAATCCACATCGGCCAGATCGTTATTCAGTAAGTAATCCAATTC
GGCTAAGCGGCTGTCTAAGCTATTCGTATAGGGACAATCCGATATGTCGATGGAGTGAAAGAGCCTGATG
CACTCCGCATACAGCTCGATAATCTTTTCAGGGCTTTGTTCATCTTCATACTCTTCCGAGCAAAGGACGC
CATCGGCCTCACTCATGAGCAGATTGCTCCAGCCATCATGCCGTTCAAAGTGCAGGACCTTTGGAACAGG
CAGCTTTCCTTCCAGCCATAGCATCATGTCCTTTTCCCGTTCCACATCATAGGTGGTCCCTTTATACCGG
CTGTCCGTCATTTTTAAATATAGGTTTTCATTTTCTCCCACCAGCTTATATACCTTAGCAGGAGACATTC
CTTCCGTATCTTTTACGCAGCGGTATTTTTCGATCAGTTTTTTCAATTCCGGTGATATTCTCATTTTAGC
CATTTATTATTTCCTTCCTCTTTTCTACAGTATTTAAAGATACCCCAAGAAGCTAATTATAACAAGACGA
ACTCCAATTCACTGTTCCTTGCATTCTAAAACCTTAAATACCAGAAAACAGCTTTTTCAAAGTTGTTTTC
AAAGTTGGCGTATAACATAGTATCGACGGAGCCGATTTTGAAACCGCGGTGATCACAGGCAGCAACGCTC
TGTCATCGTTACAATCAACATGCTACCCTCCGCGAGATCATCCGTGTTTCAAACCCGGCAGCTTAGTTGC
CGTTCTTCCGAATAGCATCGGTAACATGAGCAAAGTCTGCCGCCTTACAACGGCTCTCCCGCTGACGCCG
TCCCGGACTGATGGGCTGCCTGTATCGAGTGGTGATTTTGTGCCGAGCTGCCGGTCGGGGAGCTGTTGGC
TGGCTGG
