>Addgene plasmid #70015 | pTC151 | addgene partial sequence | sequence record 129784 | TAL-F2 5'-ccaacgaccacctcgtcgcc-3'
AAAAGGGATTGCCGCACGCGCCGGAATTGATCAGAAGAGTCAATCGCCGTATTGGCGAACGCACGTCCCA
TCGCGTTGCCGGATCCCAGCTGGTGAAGTCCGAGCTGGAAGAAAAAAAGAGCGAGCTGCGCCACAAGCTC
AAGTACGTGCCCCACGAGTACATCGAGCTGATCGAGATCGCCCGCAACAGCACCCAAGACCGCATCCTGG
AGATGAAAGTGATGGAGTTCTTCATGAAGGTGTACGGCTACCGCGGCAAGCACCTGGGCGGCTCCCGCAA
GCCCGATGGCGCCATCTACACCGTGGGCTCCCCCATCGACTATGGCGTCATTGTCGACACCAAGGCCTAC
TCCGGCGGCTACAACTTACCCATCGGTCAGGCCGACGAGATGCAACGCTACGTGAAGGAGAACCAGACCC
GCAATAAGCACATTAATCCCAACGAGTGGTGGAAGGTGTACCCCTCCTCCGTGACCGAGTTCAAATTCCT
GTTCGTGTCCGGCCACTTCAAGGGCAATTATAAGGCCCAACTGACCCGCCTGAACCGCAAGACCAACTGC
AACGGCGCCGTGCTGTCCGTGGAGGAACTGCTGATCGGCGGCGAGATGATCAANGCTGGTACCCTGACCC
TGGAAGAGGTGCGCCGCAAGTTCAAC
