>Addgene plasmid #70015 | pTC151 | addgene partial sequence | sequence record 129785 | TAL_R2 5'-ggcgacgaggtggtcgttgg-3'
TGCTTTCGAGCGCTTGCTTGCCGCCACCGTTGCTGGCGATAGCCACCACTTGGTCCGGGGTCAGGCCATG
GTCCTGGCACAGCACCGGCAACAGCCGCTGCACCGTTTCGAGCGCTTGCTTGCCGCCACCGTTGCTGGCG
ATAGCCACCACTTGGTCCGGGGTCAGGCCATGGTCCTGGCACAGCACCGGCAACAGCCGCTGCACCGTTT
CGAGCGCTTGCTTGCCGCCATCGTGGCTGGCGATAGCCACCACTTGGTCCGGAGTCAGGCCATGGTCCTG
GCACAGCACCGGCAACAGCCGCTGCACCGTTTCGAGCGCTTGCTTGCCGCCATCGTGGCTGGCGATAGCC
ACCACTTGGTCCGGAGTCAGGCCATGGTCCTGGCACAGCACCGGCAACAGCCGCTGCACCGTTTCGAGCG
CTTGCTTGCCGCCAATGTTGCTGGCGATAGCCACCACTTGGTCCGGGGTCAGGCCATGGTCCTGGCACAG
CACCGGCAACAGCCGCTGCACCGTTTCGAGCGCTTGCTTGCCGCCATCGTGGCTGGCGATAGCCACCACT
TGGTCCGGAGTCAGGCCATGGTCCTGGCACAGCACCGGCAACAGCCGCTGCACCGTTTCGAGCGCTTGCT
TGCCGCCAATGTTGCTGGCGATAGCCACCACTTGGTCCGGGGTCAGGCCATGGTCCTGGCACAGCACCGG
