>Addgene plasmid #70015 | pTC151 | addgene partial sequence | sequence record 129786 | TAL-R3 5'-cgccaccagatggtcgttgg-3'
AGGCCGGCTCAGCTGGGCCACAATGCTTTCGAGCGCTTGCTTGCCGCCACCGTTGCTGGCGATAGCCACC
ACTTGGTCCGGGGTCAGGCCATGGTCCTGGCACAGCACCGGCAACAGCCGCTGCACCGTTTCGAGCGCTT
GCTTGCCGCCACCGTTGCTGGCGATAGCCACCACTTGGTCCGGGGTCAGGCCATGGTCCTGGCACAGCAC
CGGCAACAGCCGCTGCACCGTTTCGAGCGCTTGCTTGCCGCCATCGTGGCTGGCGATAGCCACCACTTGG
TCCGGAGTCAGGCCATGGTCCTGGCACAGCACCGGCAACAGCCGCTGCACCGTTTCGAGCGCTTGCTTGC
CGCCAATGTTGCTGGCGATAGCCACCACTTGGTCCGGGGTCAGGCCATGGTCCTGGCACAGCACCGGCAA
CAGCCGCTGCACCGTTTCGAGCGCTTGCTTGCCGCCACCGTTGCTGGCGATAGCCACCACTTGGTCCGGG
GTCAGGCCATGGTCCTGGCACAGCACCGGCAACAGCCGCTGCACCGTTTCGAGCGCTTGCTTGCCGCCAA
TGTTGCTGGCGATAGCCACCACTTGGTCCGGGGTCAGGCCATGGTCCTGGCACAGCACCGGCAACAGCCG
CTGCACCGTTTCGAGCGCTTGCTTGCCGCCACCGTTGCTGGCGATAGCCACCACTTGGTCCGGGGTCAGG
CCATGGTCCTGGCACAGCACCGGCAACAGCCGCTGCACCGTTTCGAGCGCTTGCTTGCCGCCAATGTTGC
TGGCGATAGCCACCACTTGGTCCGGGGTCAGGCCATGGTCCTGGCACAGCACCGGCAACAGCCGCTGCAC
CGTTTCGAGCGCTTGCTTGCCGCCACCGTTGCTGGCGATAGCCACCACTTGGTCCGGGGTCAGGCCATGG
TCCTGGCACAGCACCGGCAACAGCCGCTGCACCGTTTCGAGCGCTTGCTTGCCGCCAATGTTGCTGGCGA
TAGCCACCACTTGGTCCGGG
